Addgene plasmid #226390: pcDNA3.1(-).TagRFP.T-2A-V5-S202D.Tau2N4R-WPRE
Purpose: Expresses tau propagation ORF with V5 tag on S202D mutant 2N4R tau
Depositing lab: Bradley Hyman. Depositing organization: Massachusetts General Hospital. Publication: Alzheimer disease-associated tau post-translational modification mimics impact tau propagation and uptake. Dickson JR, Sobolewski RGR, Fernandes AR, Cooper JM, Fan Z, Chung M, Donahue C, Oakley DH, Strickland DK, Hyman BT. J Neuropathol Exp Neurol. 2025 Jun 1;84(6):459-470. doi: 10.1093/jnen/nlaf007. PubMed 39984820.
Backbone
  Vector backbone: pcDNA3.1(-)
  Backbone size w/o insert (bp): 5427
  Vector type: Mammalian Expression
Growth in bacteria
  Bacterial resistance: Ampicillin, 100 μg/mL
  Growth temperature: 37°C
  Growth strain: DH5alpha
  Copy number: High Copy
Gene/Insert
  Gene/Insert name: Tau2N4R
  Species: H. sapiens (human); synthetic
  Insert size (bp): 2174
  Mutation: S202D, Tau2N4R
  Entrez Gene: MAPT (a.k.a. DDPAC, FTD1, FTDP-17, MAPTL, MSTD, MTBT1, MTBT2, PPND, PPP1R103, TAU, Tau-PHF6, tau-40)
  Tag / fusion protein: TagRFP.T.2A.V5 (N terminal on insert)
  Cloning method: Other
Terms and licenses: Academic/Nonprofit Terms; Industry Terms: Not Available to Industry
How to cite: pcDNA3.1(-).TagRFP.T-2A-V5-S202D.Tau2N4R-WPRE was a gift from Bradley Hyman (Addgene plasmid # 226390 ; http://n2t.net/addgene:226390 ; RRID:Addgene_226390)
