[The description below was written by a language model from this plasmid's Addgene catalogue record and pLannotate feature annotations shown in this document.]
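Description:
pcDNA3.1(-).TagRFP.T-2A-V5-S202D.Tau2N4R-WPRE is a mammalian expression plasmid built on the pcDNA3.1(-) backbone, with a sequenced length of about 8.3 kb. It is maintained in E. coli at high copy through a ColE1/pUC-type origin and selected with ampicillin via the β-lactamase gene. An f1 origin is also present. For mammalian cells the backbone carries an SV40 promoter-driven neomycin phosphotransferase cassette with an SV40 polyadenylation signal, which would allow G418 selection of stable transfectants. The short HIV-1 LTR, ble, lacI and bom fragments in the annotation appear to be partial matches to backbone sequence rather than functional parts.

The payload is a single open reading frame driven by the CMV immediate early enhancer and promoter, with a T7 promoter just upstream. It encodes the red fluorescent protein TagRFP-T, then a 2A self-cleaving peptide (named in the record but not separately annotated; it presumably lies in the gap between TagRFP-T and the tag), then a V5 epitope tag fused to the N-terminus of human 2N4R tau (MAPT). The tau carries an S202D substitution, an aspartate change that mimics phosphorylation at this position. A WPRE downstream of the coding sequence enhances transcript stability and expression, and the bGH polyadenylation signal terminates the transcript.

Because the 2A element yields separate TagRFP-T and V5-tau proteins from one mRNA, expressing cells are marked red, whereas cells that contain V5-tau without red fluorescence can be read as recipients of transferred tau. The record describes this as a tau propagation ORF, used to test how Alzheimer disease-associated modification mimics affect tau propagation and uptake.
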