Features (pLannotate 1.2.2; 24 found; start..end, strand, type, name):
     28..80      -  misc_feature   bom (fragment): basis of mobility region from pBR322
    235..614     +  enhancer       CMV enhancer: human cytomegalovirus immediate early enhancer
    615..818     +  promoter       CMV promoter: human cytomegalovirus (CMV) immediate early promoter
    814..847     +  LTR            5' LTR (truncated) (fragment): truncated 5' long terminal repeat (LTR) from HIV-1
    863..881     +  promoter       T7 promoter: promoter for bacteriophage T7 RNA polymerase
    921..973     +  misc_feature   MCS: multiple cloning site
    987..1718    +  CDS            TagRFP-T: TagRFP-T is a basic (constitutively fluorescent) red fluorescent protein published in 2008, derived from Entacmaea quadricolor. It has low acid sensitivity.
   1791..1832    +  CDS            V5 tag: epitope tag from simian virus 5
   1839..3158    +  CDS            MAPT (sequence partly withheld): TAU_SPECI - Experimental evidence at protein level: Swiss-Prot protein existence level 1. Promotes microtubule assembly and stability, and might be involved in the establishment and maintenance of neuronal polarity. The C-terminus binds axonal microtubules while the N-terminus binds neural plasma membrane components, suggesting that tau functions as a linker protein between both. Axonal polarity is predetermined by tau localization (in the neuronal cell) in the domain of the cell body defined by the centrosome. The short isoforms allow plasticity of the cytoskeleton whereas the longer isoforms
   3178..3766    +  misc_feature   WPRE: woodchuck hepatitis virus posttranscriptional regulatory element
   3865..4089    +  polyA_signal   bGH poly(A) signal: bovine growth hormone polyadenylation signal
   4093..4114    +  promoter       SV40 promoter (fragment): SV40 enhancer and early promoter
   4135..4563    +  rep_origin     f1 ori (sequence partly withheld): f1 bacteriophage origin of replication; arrow indicates direction of (+) strand synthesis
   4577..4906    +  promoter       SV40 promoter: SV40 enhancer and early promoter
   4973..5764    +  CDS            neo: KKA2_KLEPN - Also known as kan, nptII. Experimental evidence at protein level: Swiss-Prot protein existence level 1. Resistance to kanamycin, neomycin, paromomycin, ribostamycin, butirosin and gentamicin B. From Klebsiella pneumoniae.
   5788..5946    +  CDS            ble (fragment): BLE_KLEPN - Experimental evidence at protein level: Swiss-Prot protein existence level 1. Binding protein with a strong affinity to the bleomycin family of antibiotics. Binds to CL990; an antimitotic-antibiotic compound. From Klebsiella pneumoniae.
   5941..6062    +  polyA_signal   SV40 poly(A) signal: SV40 polyadenylation signal
   6135..6151    -  protein_bind   lac operator: The lac repressor binds to the lac operator to inhibit transcription in E. coli. This inhibition can be relieved by adding lactose or isopropyl-β-D-thiogalactopyranoside (IPTG). lac repressor encoded by lacI
   6159..6189    -  promoter       lac promoter: promoter for the E. coli lac operon
   6204..6225    -  protein_bind   CAP binding site: CAP binding activates transcription in the presence of cAMP. E. coli catabolite activator protein
   6238..6330    -  CDS            lacI (fragment): lac repressor; lacI; The lac repressor binds to the lac operator to inhibit transcription in E. coli. This inhibition can be relieved by adding lactose or isopropyl-β-D-thiogalactopyranoside (IPTG).
   6513..7101    -  rep_origin     ori: high-copy-number ColE1/pMB1/pBR322/pUC origin of replication
   7272..8132    -  CDS            AmpR: β-lactamase; bla; confers resistance to ampicillin, carbenicillin, and related antibiotics
   8133..8237    -  promoter       AmpR promoter: bla
>Addgene plasmid #226390 | pcDNA3.1(-).TagRFP.T-2A-V5-S202D.Tau2N4R-WPRE | addgene full sequence | sequence record 450756 | Addgene NGS Result
GACGGATCGGGAGATCTCCCGATCCCCTATGGTGCACTCTCAGTACAATCTGCTCTGATGCCGCATAGTT
AAGCCAGTATCTGCTCCCTGCTTGTGTGTTGGAGGTCGCTGAGTAGTGCGCGAGCAAAATTTAAGCTACA
ACAAGGCAAGGCTTGACCGACAATTGCATGAAGAATCTGCTTAGGGTTAGGCGTTTTGCGCTGCTTCGCG
ATGTACGGGCCAGATATACGCGTTGACATTGATTATTGACTAGTTATTAATAGTAATCAATTACGGGGTC
ATTAGTTCATAGCCCATATATGGAGTTCCGCGTTACATAACTTACGGTAAATGGCCCGCCTGGCTGACCG
CCCAACGACCCCCGCCCATTGACGTCAATAATGACGTATGTTCCCATAGTAACGCCAATAGGGACTTTCC
ATTGACGTCAATGGGTGGAGTATTTACGGTAAACTGCCCACTTGGCAGTACATCAAGTGTATCATATGCC
AAGTACGCCCCCTATTGACGTCAATGACGGTAAATGGCCCGCCTGGCATTATGCCCAGTACATGACCTTA
TGGGACTTTCCTACTTGGCAGTACATCTACGTATTAGTCATCGCTATTACCATGGTGATGCGGTTTTGGC
AGTACATCAATGGGCGTGGATAGCGGTTTGACTCACGGGGATTTCCAAGTCTCCACCCCATTGACGTCAA
TGGGAGTTTGTTTTGGCACCAAAATCAACGGGACTTTCCAAAATGTCGTAACAACTCCGCCCCATTGACG
CAAATGGGCGGTAGGCGTGTACGGTGGGAGGTCTATATAAGCAGAGCTCTCTGGCTAACTAGAGAACCCA
CTGCTTACTGGCTTATCGAAATTAATACGACTCACTATAGGGAGACCCAAGCTGGCTAGCGTTTAAACGG
GCCCTCTAGACTCGAGCTCAAGCTTCGAATTCTGCAGTCGACGGTACCGCGGGCCCGGGATCCACCGGTC
GCCACCATGGTGTCTAAGGGCGAAGAGCTGATTAAGGAGAACATGCACATGAAGCTGTACATGGAGGGCA
CCGTGAACAACCACCACTTCAAGTGCACATCCGAGGGCGAAGGCAAGCCCTACGAGGGCACCCAGACCAT
GAGAATCAAGGTGGTCGAGGGCGGCCCTCTCCCCTTCGCCTTCGACATCCTGGCTACCAGCTTCATGTAC
GGCAGCAGAACCTTCATCAACCACACCCAGGGCATCCCCGACTTCTTTAAGCAGTCCTTCCCTGAGGGCT
TCACATGGGAGAGAGTCACCACATACGAAGACGGGGGCGTGCTGACCGCTACCCAGGACACCAGCCTCCA
GGACGGCTGCCTCATCTACAACGTCAAGATCAGAGGGGTGAACTTCCCATCCAACGGCCCTGTGATGCAG
AAGAAAACACTCGGCTGGGAGGCCAACACCGAGATGCTGTACCCCGCTGACGGCGGCCTGGAAGGCAGAA
CCGACATGGCCCTGAAGCTCGTGGGCGGGGGCCACCTGATCTGCAACTTCAAGACCACATACAGATCCAA
GAAACCCGCTAAGAACCTCAAGATGCCCGGCGTCTACTATGTGGACCACAGACTGGAAAGAATCAAGGAG
GCCGACAAAGAGACCTACGTCGAGCAGCACGAGGTGGCTGTGGCCAGATACTGCGACCTCCCTAGCAAAC
TGGGGCACAAACTTAATGGCATGGACGAGCTGTACAAGGGTACCGGCGAGGGCAGAGGAAGTCTGCTAAC
ATGCGGTGACGTCGAGGAGAATCCTGGCCCAACCGGTAAAGGTAAGCCTATCCCTAACCCTCTCCTCGGT
CTCGATTCTACGACTAGTGCTGAGCCCCGCCAGGAGTTCGAAGTGATGGAAGATCACGCTGGGACGTACG
GGTTGGGGGACAGGAAAGATCAGGGGGGCTACACCATGCACCAAGACCAAGAGGGTGACACGGACGCTGG
CCTGAAAGAATCTCCCCTGCAGACCCCCACTGAGGACGGATCTGAGGAACCGGGCTCTGAAACCTCTGAT
GCTAAGAGCACTCCAACAGCGGAAGATGTGACAGCACCCTTAGTGGATGAGGGAGCTCCCGGCAAGCAGG
CTGCCGCGCAGCCCCACACGGAGATCCCAGAAGGAACCACAGCTGAAGAAGCAGGCATTGGAGACACCCC
CAGCCTGGAAGACGAAGCTGCTGGTCACGTGACCCAAGCTCGCATGGTCAGTAAAAGCAAAGACGGGACT
GGAAGCGATGACAAAAAAGCCAAGGGGGCTGATGGTAAAACGAAGATCGCCACACCGCGGGGAGCAGCCC
CTCCAGGCCAGAAGGGCCAGGCCAACGCCACCAGGATTCCAGCAAAAACCCCGCCCGCTCCAAAGACACC
ACCCAGCTCTGGTGAACCTCCAAAATCAGGGGATCGCAGCGGCTACAGCAGCCCCGGCGATCCAGGCACT
CCCGGCAGCCGCTCCCGCACCCCGTCCCTTCCAACCCCACCCACCCGGGAGCCCAAGAAGGTGGCAGTGG
TCCGTACTCCACCCAAGTCGCCGTCTTCCGCCAAGAGCCGCCTG
[387 nt withheld, positions 2565-2951]
ACCCACAAGCTGACCTTCCGCGAGAACGCCAAAGCCAAGACAGACCACGGGGCGGAGATCGTGTACAAGT
CGCCAGTGGTGTCTGGGGACACGTCTCCACGGCATCTCAGCAATGTCTCCTCCACCGGCAGCATCGACAT
GGTAGACTCGCCCCAGCTCGCCACGCTAGCTGACGAGGTGTCTGCCTCCCTGGCCAAGCAGGGTTTGTAG
GGATCCGATTATCGATAATCAACCTCTGGATTACAAAATTTGTGAAAGATTGACTGGTATTCTTAACTAT
GTTGCTCCTTTTACGCTATGTGGATACGCTGCTTTAATGCCTTTGTATCATGCTATTGCTTCCCGTATGG
CTTTCATTTTCTCCTCCTTGTATAAATCCTGGTTGCTGTCTCTTTATGAGGAGTTGTGGCCCGTTGTCAG
GCAACGTGGCGTGGTGTGCACTGTGTTTGCTGACGCAACCCCCACTGGTTGGGGCATTGCCACCACCTGT
CAGCTCCTTTCCGGGACTTTCGCTTTCCCCCTCCCTATTGCCACGGCGGAACTCATCGCCGCCTGCCTTG
CCCGCTGCTGGACAGGGGCTCGGCTGTTGGGCACTGACAATTCCGTGGTGTTGTCGGGGAAATCATCGTC
CTTTCCTTGGCTGCTCGCCTGTGTTGCCACCTGGATTCTGCGCGGGACGCCCTTCTGCTACGTCCCTTCG
GCCCTCAATCCAGCGGACCTTCCTTCCCGCGGCCTGCTGCCGGCTCTGCGGCCTCTTCCGCGTCTTCGCC
TTCGCCCTCAGACGAGTCGGATCTCCCTTTGGGCCGCCTCCCCGCATCGATACCGTCGACGATATCTGCA
GAATTCCACCACACTGGACTAGTGGATCCGAGCTCGGTACCAAGCTTAAGTTTAAACCGCTGATCAGCCT
CGACTGTGCCTTCTAGTTGCCAGCCATCTGTTGTTTGCCCCTCCCCCGTGCCTTCCTTGACCCTGGAAGG
TGCCACTCCCACTGTCCTTTCCTAATAAAATGAGGAAATTGCATCGCATTGTCTGAGTAGGTGTCATTCT
ATTCTGGGGGGTGGGGTGGGGCAGGACAGCAAGGGGGAGGATTGGGAAGACAATAGCAGGCATGCTGGGG
ATGCGGTGGGCTCTATGGCTTCTGAGGCGGAAAGAACCAGCTGGGGCTCTAGGGGGTATCCCC
[124 nt withheld, positions 4135-4258]
C
[91 nt withheld, positions 4260-4350]
A
[49 nt withheld, positions 4352-4400]
CCTTTGACGTTGGAGTCCACGTTCTTT
[37 nt withheld, positions 4428-4464]
ACCCTATCTCGGTCTATTCTTTTGATTTATAAGGGATTTTGCCGATTTCGGCCTATTGGTTAAAAAATGA
GCTGATTTAACAAAAATTTAACGCGAATTAATTCTGTGGAATGTGTGTCAGTTAGGGTGTGGAAAGTCCC
CAGGCTCCCCAGCAGGCAGAAGTATGCAAAGCATGCATCTCAATTAGTCAGCAACCAGGTGTGGAAAGTC
CCCAGGCTCCCCAGCAGGCAGAAGTATGCAAAGCATGCATCTCAATTAGTCAGCAACCATAGTCCCGCCC
CTAACTCCGCCCATCCCGCCCCTAACTCCGCCCAGTTCCGCCCATTCTCCGCCCCATGGCTGACTAATTT
TTTTTATTTATGCAGAGGCCGAGGCCGCCTCTGCCTCTGAGCTATTCCAGAAGTAGTGAGGAGGCTTTTT
TGGAGGCCTAGGCTTTTGCAAAAAGCTCCCGGGAGCTTGTATATCCATTTTCGGATCTGATCAAGAGACA
GGATGAGGATCGTTTCGCATGATTGAACAAGATGGATTGCACGCAGGTTCTCCGGCCGCTTGGGTGGAGA
GGCTATTCGGCTATGACTGGGCACAACAGACAATCGGCTGCTCTGATGCCGCCGTGTTCCGGCTGTCAGC
GCAGGGGCGCCCGGTTCTTTTTGTCAAGACCGACCTGTCCGGTGCCCTGAATGAACTGCAGGACGAGGCA
GCGCGGCTATCGTGGCTGGCCACGACGGGCGTTCCTTGCGCAGCTGTGCTCGACGTTGTCACTGAAGCGG
GAAGGGACTGGCTGCTATTGGGCGAAGTGCCGGGGCAGGATCTCCTGTCATCTCACCTTGCTCCTGCCGA
GAAAGTATCCATCATGGCTGATGCAATGCGGCGGCTGCATACGCTTGATCCGGCTACCTGCCCATTCGAC
CACCAAGCGAAACATCGCATCGAGCGAGCACGTACTCGGATGGAAGCCGGTCTTGTCGATCAGGATGATC
TGGACGAAGAGCATCAGGGGCTCGCGCCAGCCGAACTGTTCGCCAGGCTCAAGGCGCGCATGCCCGACGG
CGAGGATCTCGTCGTGACCCATGGCGATGCCTGCTTGCCGAATATCATGGTGGAAAATGGCCGCTTTTCT
GGATTCATCGACTGTGGCCGGCTGGGTGTGGCGGACCGCTATCAGGACATAGCGTTGGCTACCCGTGATA
TTGCTGAAGAGCTTGGCGGCGAATGGGCTGACCGCTTCCTCGTGCTTTACGGTATCGCCGCTCCCGATTC
GCAGCGCATCGCCTTCTATCGCCTTCTTGACGAGTTCTTCTGAGCGGGACTCTGGGGTTCGAAATGACCG
ACCAAGCGACGCCCAACCTGCCATCACGAGATTTCGATTCCACCGCCGCCTTCTATGAAAGGTTGGGCTT
CGGAATCGTTTTCCGGGACGCCGGCTGGATGATCCTCCAGCGCGGGGATCTCATGCTGGAGTTCTTCGCC
CACCCCAACTTGTTTATTGCAGCTTATAATGGTTACAAATAAAGCAATAGCATCACAAATTTCACAAATA
AAGCATTTTTTTCACTGCATTCTAGTTGTGGTTTGTCCAAACTCATCAATGTATCTTATCATGTCTGTAT
ACCGTCGACCTCTAGCTAGAGCTTGGCGTAATCATGGTCATAGCTGTTTCCTGTGTGAAATTGTTATCCG
CTCACAATTCCACACAACATACGAGCCGGAAGCATAAAGTGTAAAGCCTGGGGTGCCTAATGAGTGAGCT
AACTCACATTAATTGCGTTGCGCTCACTGCCCGCTTTCCAGTCGGGAAACCTGTCGTGCCAGCTGCATTA
ATGAATCGGCCAACGCGCGGGGAGAGGCGGTTTGCGTATTGGGCGCTCTTCCGCTTCCTCGCTCACTGAC
TCGCTGCGCTCGGTCGTTCGGCTGCGGCGAGCGGTATCAGCTCACTCAAAGGCGGTAATACGGTTATCCA
CAGAATCAGGGGATAACGCAGGAAAGAACATGTGAGCAAAAGGCCAGCAAAAGGCCAGGAACCGTAAAAA
GGCCGCGTTGCTGGCGTTTTTCCATAGGCTCCGCCCCCCTGACGAGCATCACAAAAATCGACGCTCAAGT
CAGAGGTGGCGAAACCCGACAGGACTATAAAGATACCAGGCGTTTCCCCCTGGAAGCTCCCTCGTGCGCT
CTCCTGTTCCGACCCTGCCGCTTACCGGATACCTGTCCGCCTTTCTCCCTTCGGGAAGCGTGGCGCTTTC
TCATAGCTCACGCTGTAGGTATCTCAGTTCGGTGTAGGTCGTTCGCTCCAAGCTGGGCTGTGTGCACGAA
CCCCCCGTTCAGCCCGACCGCTGCGCCTTATCCGGTAACTATCGTCTTGAGTCCAACCCGGTAAGACACG
ACTTATCGCCACTGGCAGCAGCCACTGGTAACAGGATTAGCAGAGCGAGGTATGTAGGCGGTGCTACAGA
GTTCTTGAAGTGGTGGCCTAACTACGGCTACACTAGAAGAACAGTATTTGGTATCTGCGCTCTGCTGAAG
CCAGTTACCTTCGGAAAAAGAGTTGGTAGCTCTTGATCCGGCAAACAAACCACCGCTGGTAGCGGTGGTT
TTTTTGTTTGCAAGCAGCAGATTACGCGCAGAAAAAAAGGATCTCAAGAAGATCCTTTGATCTTTTCTAC
GGGGTCTGACGCTCAGTGGAACGAAAACTCACGTTAAGGGATTTTGGTCATGAGATTATCAAAAAGGATC
TTCACCTAGATCCTTTTAAATTAAAAATGAAGTTTTAAATCAATCTAAAGTATATATGAGTAAACTTGGT
CTGACAGTTACCAATGCTTAATCAGTGAGGCACCTATCTCAGCGATCTGTCTATTTCGTTCATCCATAGT
TGCCTGACTCCCCGTCGTGTAGATAACTACGATACGGGAGGGCTTACCATCTGGCCCCAGTGCTGCAATG
ATACCGCGAGACCCACGCTCACCGGCTCCAGATTTATCAGCAATAAACCAGCCAGCCGGAAGGGCCGAGC
GCAGAAGTGGTCCTGCAACTTTATCCGCCTCCATCCAGTCTATTAATTGTTGCCGGGAAGCTAGAGTAAG
TAGTTCGCCAGTTAATAGTTTGCGCAACGTTGTTGCCATTGCTACAGGCATCGTGGTGTCACGCTCGTCG
TTTGGTATGGCTTCATTCAGCTCCGGTTCCCAACGATCAAGGCGAGTTACATGATCCCCCATGTTGTGCA
AAAAAGCGGTTAGCTCCTTCGGTCCTCCGATCGTTGTCAGAAGTAAGTTGGCCGCAGTGTTATCACTCAT
GGTTATGGCAGCACTGCATAATTCTCTTACTGTCATGCCATCCGTAAGATGCTTTTCTGTGACTGGTGAG
TACTCAACCAAGTCATTCTGAGAATAGTGTATGCGGCGACCGAGTTGCTCTTGCCCGGCGTCAATACGGG
ATAATACCGCGCCACATAGCAGAACTTTAAAAGTGCTCATCATTGGAAAACGTTCTTCGGGGCGAAAACT
CTCAAGGATCTTACCGCTGTTGAGATCCAGTTCGATGTAACCCACTCGTGCACCCAACTGATCTTCAGCA
TCTTTTACTTTCACCAGCGTTTCTGGGTGAGCAAAAACAGGAAGGCAAAATGCCGCAAAAAAGGGAATAA
GGGCGACACGGAAATGTTGAATACTCATACTCTTCCTTTTTCAATATTATTGAAGCATTTATCAGGGTTA
TTGTCTCATGAGCGGATACATATTTGAATGTATTTAGAAAAATAAACAAATAGGGGTTCCGCGCACATTT
CCCCGAAAAGTGCCACCTGACGTC
